Addgene plasmid #39683: KHBD00605
Depositing lab: Bart Deplancke. Depositing organization: Swiss Federal Institute of Technology (EPFL). Publication: Automated protein-DNA interaction screening of Drosophila regulatory elements. Korneel Hens, Jean-Daniel Feuz, Alina Isakova, Antonina Lagovitina, Andreas Massouras, Julien Bryois, Patrick Callaerts, Susan E. Celniker, Bart Deplancke. Nat Methods. 2011 Oct 30;8(12):1065-70. 10.1038/nmeth.1763 PubMed 22037703.
Backbone
  Vector backbone: pDONR221
  Backbone manufacturer: Invitrogen
  Backbone size w/o insert (bp): 2536
  Vector type: Gateway DONR vector
Growth in bacteria
  Bacterial resistance: Kanamycin, 50 μg/mL
  Growth temperature: 37°C
  Growth strain: DH5alpha
  Copy number: High Copy
Gene/Insert
  Gene/Insert name: CG12212 (alt names: FBgn0003053; peb; pebbled)
  Species: D. melanogaster (fly)
  Insert size (bp): 5679
  Entrez Gene: peb (a.k.a. Dmel_CG12212, CG12212, Dmel\CG12212, EG:66A1.1, EP55, HNT, Hin, Hind, Hnt, PEB, Peb, anon-4Cg, hnd, hnt)
  Promoter: none
  Cloning method: Gateway Cloning
  Sequencing primers: 5′ M13-F20; 3′ M13R
Terms and licenses: Academic/Nonprofit Terms; Industry Terms: Not Available to Industry
Depositor comments: Please note that the ORFs in this collection were cloned open-ended (without a stop codon).
How to cite: KHBD00605 was a gift from Bart Deplancke (Addgene plasmid # 39683 ; http://n2t.net/addgene:39683 ; RRID:Addgene_39683)
