[The description below was written by a language model from this plasmid's Addgene catalogue record.]
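Description:
KHBD00605 is a Gateway entry clone built in the pDONR221 backbone (Invitrogen), carrying the open reading frame of the Drosophila melanogaster gene CG12212, better known as pebbled (peb, also called hindsight/hnt). The plasmid is maintained in E. coli as a high-copy construct under kanamycin selection. The insert is recorded as about 5.7 kb in a backbone of roughly 2.5 kb, and it was introduced by Gateway recombination. In a pDONR221-derived clone, this generally means the ORF replaces the donor vector's counter-selection cassette and ends up flanked by attL sites. No feature table accompanies the record, so the exact positions of these sites and of the replication origin are not documented here. M13 forward and reverse primer sites flanking the insert are listed for sequence verification.

The record states that there is no promoter, as expected for an entry clone. The plasmid is not meant to express pebbled itself. It serves as a shuttle from which the ORF can be moved by LR recombination into destination vectors that supply the promoter, tags and host-specific elements. The depositor notes that ORFs in this collection were cloned open-ended, without a stop codon, so the coding sequence can be read through into a C-terminal fusion partner provided by the destination vector. The associated publication concerns automated screening of protein–DNA interactions at Drosophila regulatory elements, which suggests the clone belongs to a fly ORF resource made for such assays. The specific destination vectors or assay formats used are not stated in the record.
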