>Addgene plasmid #39683 | KHBD00605 | depositor partial sequence | sequence record 50123 | KHBD00605 sequence 5679 bps
ATGCTCGCCGCACAGCAACAGCACAACAACAGCACAGTGGAATCGGAAATGGAGCGCCAGCGACGGGACT
CCACCACATCGGAGTCCTCGCTGGAGCATCTGGATCTGGGACGTACGCCCAAAAAACTGGGCGGTAACAG
TGGCTCTACACAGACCACATCCACGCCACATGAGCTGGCTACGGTGACATCTTCGCGCAAGCGCAAAATT
CGCCATTTGCAATTGAATCACCATCAGCAGCAGCAGCATCACCAGCAGTCGGATCTGCTGAGTGATGAAG
ACGTGGCGGAGGCGGAGGCGGAGGAGGATGAGGACGAGGAGGATGGCGACCAGGTGGCCGCCTTGGGCTC
AAGGAATCTGGGACGGCACAAGCAGCGTCGCAGTGGTGGCGCCACCACACAGGCATCCATTGTGATGGAC
TACAGCAGTGGCGATGCCAGTTCGCTGCGCAAGAAATTTCGTCTGAATCGCTCGGCGGCCAGTCTCTCGG
AATCGGGATTCGTGGACGCCAGCAGCACCACTGGCCACAGTGGCTATCTGGGTAACAGTAGCAGCGCTAC
GAACACTACTGCGACCAGTGGTATTGGTGCTAGCGCAGTGGCTCCATCTCCAGTCGGCGGAGCAGCGATC
AACGCAGCATCCAGCAGCAGCGGCAGCAGCAGTGGCGGATCCGGTGGCTCCTCGCCCCAGGGACAGTGCC
TCTCCAGCGGTGAATCAGGCATCGGAGCCGGCGACGAGCATATGAAATACCTTTGCCCAATCTGTGAGGT
GGTCTCAGCCACGCCGCACGAGTTCACCAACCACATCCGGTGCCACAATTACGCCAATGGCGATACGGAG
AACTTCACCTGCCGCATTTGCTCCAAGGTGCTATCCTCGGCTTCATCCCTGGACAGACACGTGCTGGTTC
ACACGGGCGAGCGTCCCTTTAACTGCCGCTACTGCCACCTGACGTTCACCACCAATGGCAACATGCACCG
TCACATGCGCACCCACAAACAGCATCAAGTTGCGCAGTCGCAGTCGCAGTCGCAGCAGCAGCAGTCGCTG
CAGCAGCAGCAACAGTCGCAGCAGCAGCGCCGTCAGCAGCAGCAACATCAGCCGTCGCAGCAGCAGCAGA
ATCCCGCCCAGCAGCAATTGATGGGCAACACGTTATCCGCCCGAGCGGAGAGCTACGAAAGCGATGCCAG
CTGCTCCACGGACGTGTCCAGTGGACATAGTCACAGTCGCAGCAGCAGTTCCCTTAACAACAACAACAAC
AACTCGCACAAGGCTAACAACAATCTAAAGGACTTGGAGGAGCTGGAGGTTTCGACTGAGGATCAGGATA
CGGAGAACAAGCAGCGTCGACTGAAGACCACCATCAACAACAACATCATCGAGAGTGAGCAGCAGGAGGA
TATGGATGATGAGGAGGCCGACGATGCGGATGTGGCCATGCTGACCAGCACTCCCGATGTCGCCACTCTT
TTGGCCGGAGCCAGTGCATCTGGCGCCGCCTCGCGTTCCCCTACCCCATCGCCATCCGCCTCACCTGCCT
TGCTCCTAAGTTGTCCCGCCTGCGGAGCCTCCGATTTCGAGACCCTGCCCGCTCTCTGCGTCCATTTGGA
TGCAATGCACTCAGACATACCAGCCAAGTGTCGGGACTGCGAGGTGATCTTTGCCACCCATCGTCAGTTG
CAGTCGCACTGTTGTCGCTTACCCAACGCTCTGGCCGGTGGCTTACCGCCGCTTCTCGGAGCCAGCAGTT
CGCCATTGCACAACGAGGAGCCGGAGGATGAGGAGCACGGTGACGATGAGGATCTCGAGCAGAAGGAGAG
GTTAGCGAGTCAAAGCGAGGACTTTTTCCATCAGTTGTATCTGAAGCACAAGACAGCAAATGGATGCGGA
GCCATCTCGCATCCGCCATCGCCCATCAAACATGAGCCGGCGGACACCAAGGATCTGGCCGATATCCAGA
GCATCCTGAACATGACCAGCTCCAGTTCCAGTTTTCTGCGCAACTTTGAGCAGTCCGTGAACACGCCCAA
TTCGAGTCAGTACAGCCTGGACGGTCGGGATCAGGAGGAGGAGGCACAGGACGCGTTCACCTCGGAGTTC
CGTCGCATGAAGCTGCGCGGCGAGTTTCCCTGCAAGCTGTGCACGGCCGTTTTCCCGAACCTTCGTGCCC
TCAAAGGTCACAATCGGGTACATTTGGGTGCAGTGGGTCCAGCCGGACCCTTTCGCTGCAACATGTGTCC
CTACGCCGTTTGCGACAAGGCCGCCCTGGTGCGTCACATGCGTACCCACAACGGAGATCGTCCGTACGAG
TGCGCCGTGTGCAACTATGCCTTCACCACCAAGGCGAACTGTGAACGTCATCTGAGGAATCGCCATGGGA
AGACCAGTCGCGAGGAGGTGAAGCGAGCCATTGTCTACCATCCGGCGGAGGATGCTGGCTGTGAGGACAG
CAAATCGCGTCTGGGTGAAGATCTGGCTGATACGAGTTTCCGTTCGATCAGTCCCACGCCACCGCCTCCT
CCGGTAAATGAGAGCAAATCCCAGCTGAAGCACATGCTTCTCGGCGAGAATCACCTGGCTCCTGTTAACC
AACAGCCGCCGCTGAAGATCCAGGTGAAGAGCCTCGACCAACTAGTGGACAAGAAGCCATCGGCACCAGC
TCCCCAGCAGCAACAGCAGCAGCAGCAGCAGGAGAAGAGCGGATCTGCCCTAGACTTCAGCATGGATGTT
TTGGATCTCAGCAAGAAGCCAACTGGCGGAGCATCGCTGACACCGGCGGTCACTCGCACACCGACGCCCG
CTGCAGTTGCTCCAGTGACGCCTGGCGGCGTTGGAACTCCTGACCTGGCCGCCGCCATTGAGCAGCAACA
GCTGCTACTGGCCCAGCAGCAACTCTTTGGTGCTGGCGGCGAGTATATGCAGCAGCTATTCCGCAGTCTC
ATGTTCCAGTCCCAGACGTCGGGATTCCCGTTCTTTCCCTTTATGGCACCACCACCGCCACAAGCAAATC
CGGAGAAGCCACCGATGGTGAGTCCACCAAACCGTATCAATCCCATGCCCGTGGGCGTTGGAGTTGGCGT
GCCAGTGCCACCTGGTGGTCCCGTTAAGATGGTCATCAAGAATGGAGTCCTAATGCCCAAGCAGAAACAG
CGACGCTATCGCACCGAGCGTCCCTTTGCCTGTGAACACTGCTCGGCGAGATTTACGCTGCGTTCGAACA
TGGAGCGCCATGTAAAGCAGCAGCATCCGCAGTTCTATGCACAACGGCAGAGGAGTGGCCACCATGTGAT
GCGGGGCAGGGGTGCCTCCAATGTGGCCGCTGCTGCCGCCGCTGCTGCCGCTGCCGCAGCTGCAACAGTC
ATGGCTGGCGGACCAGGATCCTCCGGATTCGGCTCCAATCACCATCATGGCCATGGCCATGGTTCCCATG
GTTCCCATGGTCATGCTCCCATTTCGGAGCAGGTCAAGTGCGCCATTCTGGCGCAGCAATTGAAGGCTCA
CAAGAACACCGATCTGTTGCAGCAGGCTTTGGCCCACGGCTCCAGCAGTGTGGCCGGCAATCCTCTCCTG
CACTTTGGCTACCCACTGACCAACCCCAGTCCCATGCACAATGGTAGCAGCCAGGGCAATGGCCAGGCCA
CGGCCATGGATGACGATGAGCCCAAGTTGATTATTGACGAGGATGAAAACGAGCATGATCATGAGGTGGA
AGCAGAAGACGTGGATGACTTCGAAGAGGATGAAGACGAGGAGGAGATGGATGAGCCGGAAGATGAGCCA
GAATTGATTCTAGATGAGCAGCCGGCCGAAAAGGAAGCCGAAGAGGAGCAGGAGCTGCCCAAGCCGCTAG
AGCAATTGGGTACCAAAGAAGCGGCACAAAAAATGGCCGAAACCATTTTGGAGCAGGCCATCAAGGCGGG
CAAGCCATTGAGTCCACCACCCACCAAGGAGAATGCCTCGCCCGCCAATCCAACTGTGGCCACAACAATG
CAAGAGCCAGCCATTACGGCGCCCAGTACTAATCCCAGCAGTTTGAAAACGATGATCGCTCAAGCCGAAT
ATGTGGGAAAATCCCTCAAAGAAGTGGCCAGTTCACCGTTCAAGGATGAGTCCCAGGACCTGGTTCCAGT
GGCCAAGCTGGTGGACAATGCCACCAGCCAGAACATGGGCTTCAACAGCTATTTCCGGCCCAGCGATGTG
GCCAATCACATGGAGCAGAGCGACGAGGAGGGCCTCGTGGCCTCCGGAAGCGCCAGTGAGAGCAACAACA
GCGGTACCGAGGACGTCACCAGCAGCAGTTCCAGCAGTGAGCCCAAGAAGAAGTCCGCCTACAGCCTGGC
GCCCAATCGTGTCTCCTGTCCGTATTGCCAGCGCATGTTCCCATGGAGCAGCTCGCTGCGCAGGCACATC
CTCACCCACACTGGCCAGAAGCCCTTCAAGTGCTCCCACTGCCCGCTGTTGTTCACCACCAAGAGCAACT
GCGATCGCCATCTCTTGCGCAAGCACGGCAATGTGGAGTCGGCCATGTCCGTGTATGTGCCCACTGAGGA
TGTGAGTGAACCGATACCAGTGCCCAAGTCCGTCGAGGAGATCGAGCTGGAGGAGCAGCGACGGCGGCAG
GAGGCAGAGCGCGAGAAGGAGCTGGAGCTGGAGCGCGAGCGGGAGTTGGAGCGAGAGCGGGAGCTGGAAA
GGGAGCGCCAGCTGGAGAAGGAGAAGGAACGCGAGCGCCAGCAGCTCATCCAAAAGCTGGCGGCTCAAAT
GAATGCCGCTGCTACTGCTGCTGCCGTCGTTGCTGCAGCCTCAGCGGTAAATGGTGGCGCATCTGGTGGA
CCCCATGGACCCATTGCAGATGCCTTGGCTGGCGGAGATCTGCCCTACAAGTGCCACCTGTGCGAGGGTT
CCTTTGCCGAGCGTCTGCAGTGCCTGGAGCATATCAAGCAGGCCCATGCCCACGAGTATGCCCTGCTCCT
GGCCAAGGGAGCCATTGAAACTGAGTCGCTGGAAGCCAATCCTCACCAGCAGCCGTCGCAGCAGGCCGTG
CATTCCGATGACGAGGCTCCGAATGGCGGCGGTAACCGGGGCAAGTATCCCGACTACAGCAACCGCAAGG
TTATCTGTGCCTTCTGCTTGCGTCGCTTTTGGTCAACGGAGGATCTGCGTCGCCACATGCGCACCCATTC
GGGCGAGCGGCCATTCCAGTGTGATATCTGCCTGAGGAAGTTCACACTGAAGCACAGCATGCTGCGGCAC
ATGAAGAAGCACAGTGGTAGGGCCCACAATGGCGATACACCGGGATCCGATTGCTCCGACGATGAGCAGG
TGAGCAGCCCGCCCAGCACACCACATCCCACCCAGCCGACCAGCGCCAACAACAACAATAGCTGTCACAA
TAACAATAATAATGCCAACAACAATAACAACAATAACAACAACAACAACAACAACAGCAGCTCCAAGCTG
GGACTAAAGCTCCACGACCTGCTGGACAAGGCGAGCGAATGGCGGGCCAGTCGCCTGGGTGAGCACAAGG
AGAACATGGGCGAGGCCACGCCCTCGGGAGCAACGGTCGCTGGCTCGGATCTGATTGGCAATCTATTGGG
CATCAGTGATCAGGGCATTCTCAACAAGCTGCTCTCCTCCGCCGACGAGGCGGCCAAACTTCTGGGTGTG
GACAACAAG
