>Addgene plasmid #39683 | KHBD00605 | addgene partial sequence | sequence record 51935 | M13Rev
CAATGCTTTCTTATAATGCCAACTTTGTACAAGAAAGTTGGCAACTTGTTGTCCACACCCAGAAGTTTGG
CCGCCTCGTCGGCGGAGGAGAGCAGCTTGTTGAGAATGCCCTGATCACTGATGCCCAATAGATTGCCAAT
CAGATCCGAGCCAGCGACCGTTGCTCCCGAGGGCGTGGCCTCGCCCATGTTCTCCTTGTGCTCACCCAGG
CGACTGGCCCGCCATTCGCTCGCCTTGTCCAGCAGGTCGTGGAGCTTTAGTCCCAGCTTGGAGCTGCTGT
TGTTGTTGTTGTTGTTGTTATTGTTGTTATTGTTGTTGGCATTATTATTGTTATTGTGACAGCTATTGTT
GTTGTTGGCGCTGGTCGGCTGGGTGGGATGTGGTGTGCTGGGCGGGCTGCTCACCTGCTCATCGTCGGAG
CAATCGGATCCCGGTGTATCGCCATTGTGGGCCCTACCACTGTGCTTCTTCATGTGCCGCAGCATGCTGT
GCTTCAGTGTGAACTTCCTCAGGCAGATATCACACTGGAATGGCCGCTCGCCCGAATGGGTGCGCATGTG
GCGACGCAGATCCTCCGTTGACCAAAAGCGACGCAAGCAGAAGGCACAGATAACCTTGCGGTTGCTGTAG
TCGGGATACTTGCCCCGGTTACCGCCGCCATTCGGAGCCTCGTCATCGGA
